Addgene plasmid #159698: R717-X45-566: His6-MBP-tev-Hs.RAF1(136-188)
Purpose: E. coli protein expression of His6-MBP-tev-Hs.RAF1(136-188)
Depositing lab: Dominic Esposito. Depositing organization: National Cancer Institute (NCI). Publication: Quantitative biophysical analysis defines key components modulating recruitment of the GTPase KRAS to the plasma membrane. Lakshman B, Messing S, Schmid EM, Clogston JD, Gillette WK, Esposito D, Kessing B, Fletcher DA, Nissley DV, McCormick F, Stephen AG, Jean-Francois FL. J Biol Chem. 2019 Feb 8;294(6):2193-2207. doi: 10.1074/jbc.RA118.005669. Epub 2018 Dec 17. PubMed 30559287.
Backbone
  Vector backbone: pDest-566
  Vector type: Bacterial Expression
Growth in bacteria
  Bacterial resistance: Ampicillin, 100 μg/mL
  Growth temperature: 37°C
  Growth strain: DH5alpha
  Copy number: Low Copy
Gene/Insert
  Gene/Insert name: His6-MBP-tev-Hs.RAF1(136-188)
  Species: H. sapiens (human)
  Entrez Gene: RAF1 (a.k.a. CMD1NN, CRAF, NS5, Raf-1, c-Raf)
  Tag / fusion protein: His6-MBP-tev (N terminal on insert)
  Cloning method: Gateway Cloning
Terms and licenses: Academic/Nonprofit Terms; Industry Terms: Not Available to Industry
How to cite: R717-X45-566: His6-MBP-tev-Hs.RAF1(136-188) was a gift from Dominic Esposito (Addgene plasmid # 159698 ; http://n2t.net/addgene:159698 ; RRID:Addgene_159698)
