[The description below was written by a language model from this plasmid's Addgene catalogue record and pLannotate feature annotations shown in this document.]
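Description:
R717-X45-566 is a 6,957 bp bacterial expression plasmid built on the pDest-566 Gateway destination backbone, designed to produce a fragment of human RAF1 (CRAF), residues 136–188, in E. coli as a His6-MBP fusion. It is maintained under ampicillin selection through the β-lactamase gene. Replication depends on a ColE1/pBR322-type origin accompanied by the bom region and the rop gene, which keeps copy number low, in agreement with the catalogue entry. An f1 origin and residual tetracycline-resistance gene fragments are also annotated, the latter being nonfunctional remnants of the pBR322-derived scaffold.

Expression is driven by a T7 promoter followed by a lac operator and the phage T7 gene 10 ribosome binding site. The plasmid-borne lacI gene supplies repressor, so transcription is held off until induction with IPTG in a host that provides T7 RNA polymerase. The reading frame starts with a hexahistidine tag and a signal-sequence-free maltose binding protein that stays in the cytosol, aiding both solubility and affinity purification. It then continues through an attB1 site left by Gateway recombination into the RAF1 segment, which ends just before attB2. According to the record, a TEV protease site lies between MBP and RAF1 so the tags can be removed, although it is not separately annotated. The automated annotation labels the short insert as a mouse Araf fragment, which most likely reflects homology among RAF family members rather than a different insert. rrnB T1/T2 and T7 terminators follow the cassette, and a downstream His-tag annotation lies beyond attB2, outside the insert region. The associated publication concerns biophysical analysis of KRAS recruitment to the plasma membrane, which suggests the purified fragment serves such in vitro studies.
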