Features (pLannotate 1.2.2; 26 found; start..end, strand, type, name):
      2..20      +  promoter       T7 promoter: promoter for bacteriophage T7 RNA polymerase
     21..45      +  protein_bind   lac operator: The lac repressor binds to the lac operator to inhibit transcription in E. coli. This inhibition can be relieved by adding lactose or isopropyl-β-D-thiogalactopyranoside (IPTG). lac repressor encoded by lacI
     60..82      +  RBS            RBS: efficient ribosome binding site from bacteriophage T7 gene 10 (Olins and Rangwala, 1989)
     99..116     +  CDS            7xHis (fragment): 6xHis affinity tag
    120..1217    +  CDS            MBP: maltose binding protein from E. coli; malE (mutated); This version of the gene does not encode a signal sequence, so MBP will remain in the cytosol.
   1237..1254    +  protein_bind   attB1 (fragment): mutant version of attB; core recombination site for the Gateway® BP reaction BP Clonase™
   1281..1439    +  CDS            Araf (fragment): ARAF_MOUSE - Also known as A-raf, Araf1. Experimental evidence at protein level: Swiss-Prot protein existence level 1. Involved in the transduction of mitogenic signals from the cell membrane to the nucleus. May also regulate the TOR signaling cascade (By similarity). From Mus musculus (Mouse).
   1447..1464    -  protein_bind   attB2 (fragment): mutant version of attB; core recombination site for the Gateway® BP reaction BP Clonase™
   1564..1581    +  CDS            9xHis (fragment): 9xHis affinity tag
   1628..1743    +  ncRNA          5S rRNA: Accession: RF00001 - 5S ribosomal RNA
   1747..1833    +  terminator     rrnB T1 terminator: Escherichia coli rrnB; transcription terminator T1 from the E. coli rrnB gene
   1925..1952    +  terminator     rrnB T2 terminator: transcription terminator T2 from the E. coli rrnB gene
   1971..2010    +  promoter       AmpR promoter (fragment): bla
   2020..2067    +  terminator     T7 terminator: transcription terminator for bacteriophage T7 RNA polymerase
   2104..2559    +  rep_origin     f1 ori (sequence partly withheld): f1 bacteriophage origin of replication; arrow indicates direction of (+) strand synthesis
   2674..3534    -  CDS            AmpR: β-lactamase; bla; confers resistance to ampicillin, carbenicillin, and related antibiotics
   3535..3627    -  promoter       AmpR promoter: bla
   3708..4296    +  rep_origin     ori: high-copy-number ColE1/pMB1/pBR322/pUC origin of replication
   4482..4621    -  misc_feature   bom: basis of mobility region from pBR322
   4723..4914    -  CDS            rop: Rop protein, which maintains plasmids at low copy number; rop
   4931..5311    +  CDS            YPB1_ECOLX: Protein predicted: Swiss-Prot protein existence level 4. From Escherichia coli.
   5373..5437    -  CDS            TcR (fragment): tetracycline efflux protein; tet; confers resistance to tetracycline
   5452..5473    -  protein_bind   CAP binding site: CAP binding activates transcription in the presence of cAMP. E. coli catabolite activator protein
   5486..6568    -  CDS            lacI: lac repressor; lacI; The lac repressor binds to the lac operator to inhibit transcription in E. coli. This inhibition can be relieved by adding lactose or isopropyl-β-D-thiogalactopyranoside (IPTG).
   6569..6646    -  promoter       lacI promoter: lacI
   6654..6933    -  CDS            TcR (fragment): tetracycline efflux protein; tet; confers resistance to tetracycline
>Addgene plasmid #159698 | R717-X45-566: His6-MBP-tev-Hs.RAF1(136-188) | addgene full sequence | sequence record 313753 | Addgene NGS Result
TTAATACGACTCACTATAGGGGAATTGTGAGCGGATAACAATTCCCCTCTAGAAATAATTTTGTTTAACT
TTAAGAAGGAGATATACATATGAGATCCCATCACCATCACCATCACGGCAAAATCGAAGAAGGTAAACTG
GTAATCTGGATTAACGGCGATAAAGGCTATAACGGTCTCGCTGAAGTCGGTAAGAAATTCGAGAAAGATA
CCGGAATTAAAGTCACCGTTGAGCATCCGGATAAACTGGAAGAGAAATTCCCACAGGTTGCGGCAACTGG
CGATGGCCCTGACATTATCTTCTGGGCACACGACCGCTTTGGTGGCTACGCTCAATCTGGCCTGTTGGCT
GAAATCACCCCGGACAAAGCGTTCCAGGACAAGCTGTATCCGTTTACCTGGGATGCCGTACGTTACAACG
GCAAGCTGATTGCTTACCCGATCGCTGTTGAAGCGTTATCGCTGATTTATAACAAAGATCTGCTGCCGAA
CCCGCCAAAAACCTGGGAAGAGATCCCGGCGCTGGATAAAGAACTGAAAGCGAAAGGTAAGAGCGCGCTG
ATGTTCAACCTGCAAGAACCGTACTTCACCTGGCCGCTGATTGCTGCTGACGGGGGTTATGCGTTCAAGT
ATGAAAACGGCAAGTACGACATTAAAGACGTGGGCGTGGATAACGCTGGCGCGAAAGCGGGTCTGACCTT
CCTGGTTGACCTGATTAAAAACAAACACATGAATGCAGACACCGATTACTCCATCGCAGAAGCTGCCTTT
AATAAAGGCGAAACAGCGATGACCATCAACGGCCCGTGGGCATGGTCCAACATCGACACCAGCAAAGTGA
ATTATGGTGTAACGGTACTGCCGACCTTCAAGGGTCAACCATCCAAACCGTTCGTTGGCGTGCTGAGCGC
AGGTATTAACGCCGCCAGTCCGAACAAAGAGCTGGCAAAAGAGTTCCTCGAAAACTATCTGCTGACTGAT
GAAGGTCTGGAAGCGGTTAATAAAGACAAACCGCTGGGTGCCGTAGCGCTGAAGTCTTACGAGGAAGAGT
TGGCGAAAGATCCACGTATTGCCGCCACCATGGAAAACGCCCAGAAAGGTGAAATCATGCCGAACATCCC
GCAGATGTCCGCTTTCTGGTATGCCGTGCGTACTGCGGTGATCAACGCCGCCAGCGGTCGTCAGACTGTC
GATGAAGCCCTGAAAGACGCGCAGACTAATTCGGGATCTGATATCACAAGTTTGTACAAAAAAGTTGGCG
AAAATCTGTATTTTCAAGGCTTGACCACCCATAACTTCGCGCGTAAGACCTTCCTGAAACTGGCATTTTG
CGACATCTGTCAGAAATTCCTGCTGAACGGTTTCCGCTGCCAGACGTGTGGTTACAAGTTTCACGAGCAC
TGCAGCACGAAAGTTCCGACTATGTGTGTGGATTGGTCCTAATCAACTTTCTTGTACAAAGTGGTGATAT
CGCTAGCTAGATAGCTAGAAGCTTGCGGCCGCACAGCTGTATACACGTGCAAGCCAGCCAGAACTCGCTC
CTGAAGACCCAGAGGATCTCGAGCACCACCACCACCACCACTAATGTTAATTAAGTTGGGCGTTCCTAGG
CTGATAAAACAGAATTTGCCTGGCGGCAGTAGCGCGGTGGTCCCACCTGACCCCATGCCGAACTCAGAAG
TGAAACGCCGTAGCGCCGATGGTAGTGTGGGGTCTCCCCATGCGAGAGTAGGGAACTGCCAGGCATCAAA
TAAAACGAAAGGCTCAGTCGAAAGACTGGGCCTTTCGTTTTATCTGTTGTTTGTCGGTGAACGCTCTCCT
GAGTAGGACAAATCCGCCGGGAGCGGATTTGAACGTTGCGAAGCAACGGCCCGGAGGGTGGCGGGCAGGA
CGCCCGCCATAAACTGCCAGGCATCAAATTAAGCAGAAGGCCATCCTGACGGATGGCCTTTTTGCGTTTC
TACAAACTCTTTTGTTTATTTTTCTAAATACATTCAAATATGTATCCGCTGAGCAATAACTAGCATAACC
CCTTGGGGCCTCTAAACGGGTCTTGAGGGGTTTTTTGCTGAAAGGAGGAACTATATCCGGATTGGCGAAT
GGG
[124 nt withheld, positions 2104-2227]
C
[91 nt withheld, positions 2229-2319]
A
[49 nt withheld, positions 2321-2369]
CCTTTGACGTTGGAGTCCACGTTCTTT
[37 nt withheld, positions 2397-2433]
ACCCTATCTCGGTCTATTCTTTTGATTTATAAGGGATTTTGCCGATTTCGGCCTATTGGTTAAAAAATGA
GCTGATTTAACAAAAATTTAACGCGAATTTTAACAAAATATTAACGTTTACAATTTCTGGCGGCACGATG
GCATGAGATTATCAAAAAGGATCTTCACCTAGATCCTTTTAAATTAAAAATGAAGTTTTAAATCAATCTA
AAGTATATATGAGTAAACTTGGTCTGACAGTTACCAATGCTTAATCAGTGAGGCACCTATCTCAGCGATC
TGTCTATTTCGTTCATCCATAGTTGCCTGACTCCCCGTCGTGTAGATAACTACGATACGGGAGGGCTTAC
CATCTGGCCCCAGTGCTGCAATGATACCGCGAGACCCACGCTCACCGGCTCCAGATTTATCAGCAATAAA
CCAGCCAGCCGGAAGGGCCGAGCGCAGAAGTGGTCCTGCAACTTTATCCGCCTCCATCCAGTCTATTAAT
TGTTGCCGGGAAGCTAGAGTAAGTAGTTCGCCAGTTAATAGTTTGCGCAACGTTGTTGCCATTGCTACAG
GCATCGTGGTGTCACGCTCGTCGTTTGGTATGGCTTCATTCAGCTCCGGTTCCCAACGATCAAGGCGAGT
TACATGATCCCCCATGTTGTGCAAAAAAGCGGTTAGCTCCTTCGGTCCTCCGATCGTTGTCAGAAGTAAG
TTGGCCGCAGTGTTATCACTCATGGTTATGGCAGCACTGCATAATTCTCTTACTGTCATGCCATCCGTAA
GATGCTTTTCTGTGACTGGTGAGTACTCAACCAAGTCATTCTGAGAATAGTGTATGCGGCGACCGAGTTG
CTCTTGCCCGGCGTCAATACGGGATAATACCGCGCCACATAGCAGAACTTTAAAAGTGCTCATCATTGGA
AAACGTTCTTCGGGGCGAAAACTCTCAAGGATCTTACCGCTGTTGAGATCCAGTTCGATGTAACCCACTC
GTGCACCCAACTGATCTTCAGCATCTTTTACTTTCACCAGCGTTTCTGGGTGAGCAAAAACAGGAAGGCA
AAATGCCGCAAAAAAGGGAATAAGGGCGACACGGAAATGTTGAATACTCATACTCTTCCTTTTTCAATCA
TGATTGAAGCATTTATCAGGGTTATTGTCTCATGAGCGGATACATATTTGAATGTATTTAGAAAAATAAA
CAAATAGGTCATGACCAAAATCCCTTAACGTGAGTTTTCGTTCCACTGAGCGTCAGACCCCGTAGAAAAG
ATCAAAGGATCTTCTTGAGATCCTTTTTTTCTGCGCGTAATCTGCTGCTTGCAAACAAAAAAACCACCGC
TACCAGCGGTGGTTTGTTTGCCGGATCAAGAGCTACCAACTCTTTTTCCGAAGGTAACTGGCTTCAGCAG
AGCGCAGATACCAAATACTGTCCTTCTAGTGTAGCCGTAGTTAGGCCACCACTTCAAGAACTCTGTAGCA
CCGCCTACATACCTCGCTCTGCTAATCCTGTTACCAGTGGCTGCTGCCAGTGGCGATAAGTCGTGTCTTA
CCGGGTTGGACTCAAGACGATAGTTACCGGATAAGGCGCAGCGGTCGGGCTGAACGGGGGGTTCGTGCAC
ACAGCCCAGCTTGGAGCGAACGACCTACACCGAACTGAGATACCTACAGCGTGAGCTATGAGAAAGCGCC
ACGCTTCCCGAAGGGAGAAAGGCGGACAGGTATCCGGTAAGCGGCAGGGTCGGAACAGGAGAGCGCACGA
GGGAGCTTCCAGGGGGAAACGCCTGGTATCTTTATAGTCCTGTCGGGTTTCGCCACCTCTGACTTGAGCG
TCGATTTTTGTGATGCTCGTCAGGGGGGCGGAGCCTATGGAAAAACGCCAGCAACGCGGCCTTTTTACGG
TTCCTGGCCTTTTGCTGGCCTTTTGCTCACATGTTCTTTCCTGCGTTATCCCCTGATTCTGTGGATAACC
GTATTACCGCCTTTGAGTGAGCTGATACCGCTCGCCGCAGCCGAACGACCGAGCGCAGCGAGTCAGTGAG
CGAGGAAGCGGAAGAGCGCCTGATGCGGTATTTTCTCCTTACGCATCTGTGCGGTATTTCACACCGCAAT
GGTGCACTCTCAGTACAATCTGCTCTGATGCCGCATAGTTAAGCCAGTATACACTCCGCTATCGCTACGT
GACTGGGTCATGGCTGCGCCCCGACACCCGCCAACACCCGCTGACGCGCCCTGACGGGCTTGTCTGCTCC
CGGCATCCGCTTACAGACAAGCTGTGACCGTCTCCGGGAGCTGCATGTGTCAGAGGTTTTCACCGTCATC
ACCGAAACGCGCGAGGCAGCTGCGGTAAAGCTCATCAGCGTGGTCGTGAAGCGATTCACAGATGTCTGCC
TGTTCATCCGCGTCCAGCTCGTTGAGTTTCTCCAGAAGCGTTAATGTCTGGCTTCTGATAAAGCGGGCCA
TGTTAAGGGCGGTTTTTTCCTGTTTGGTCACTGATGCCTCCGTGTAAGGGGGATTTCTGTTCATGGGGGT
AATGATACCGATGAAACGAGAGAGGATGCTCACGATACGGGTTACTGATGATGAACATGCCCGGTTACTG
GAACGTTGTGAGGGTAAACAACTGGCGGTATGGATGCGGCGGGACCAGAGAAAAATCACTCAGGGTCAAT
GCCAGCGCTTCGTTAATACAGATGTAGGTGTTCCACAGGGTAGCCAGCAGCATCCTGCGATGCAGATCCG
GAACATAATGGTGCAGGGCGCTGACTTCCGCGTTTCCAGACTTTACGAAACACGGAAACCGAAGACCATT
CATGTTGTTGCTCAGGTCGCAGACGTTTTGCAGCAGCAGTCGCTTCACGTTCGCTCGCGTATCGGTGATT
CATTCTGCTAACCAGTAAGGCAACCCCGCCAGCCTAGCCGGGTCCTCAACGACAGGAGCACGATCATGCT
AGTCATGCCCCGCGCCCACCGGAAGGAGCTGACTGGGTTGAAGGCTCTCAAGGGCATCGGTCGAGATCCC
GGTGCCTAATGAGTGAGCTAACTTACATTAATTGCGTTGCGCTCACTGCCCGCTTTCCAGTCGGGAAACC
TGTCGTGCCAGCTGCATTAATGAATCGGCCAACGCGCGGGGAGAGGCGGTTTGCGTATTGGGCGCCAGGG
TGGTTTTTCTTTTCACCAGTGAGACGGGCAACAGCTGATTGCCCTTCACCGCCTGGCCCTGAGAGAGTTG
CAGCAAGCGGTCCACGCTGGTTTGCCCCAGCAGGCGAAAATCCTGTTTGATGGTGGTTAACGGCGGGATA
TAACATGAGCTGTCTTCGGTATCGTCGTATCCCACTACCGAGATGTCCGCACCAACGCGCAGCCCGGACT
CGGTAATGGCGCGCATTGCGCCCAGCGCCATCTGATCGTTGGCAACCAGCATCGCAGTGGGAACGATGCC
CTCATTCAGCATTTGCATGGTTTGTTGAAAACCGGACATGGCACTCCAGTCGCCTTCCCGTTCCGCTATC
GGCTGAATTTGATTGCGAGTGAGATATTTATGCCAGCCAGCCAGACGCAGACGCGCCGAGACAGAACTTA
ATGGGCCCGCTAACAGCGCGATTTGCTGGTGACCCAATGCGACCAGATGCTCCACGCCCAGTCGCGTACC
GTCTTCATGGGAGAAAATAATACTGTTGATGGGTGTCTGGTCAGAGACATCAAGAAATAACGCCGGAACA
TTAGTGCAGGCAGCTTCCACAGCAATGGCATCCTGGTCATCCAGCGGATAGTTAATGATCAGCCCACTGA
CGCGTTGCGCGAGAAGATTGTGCACCGCCGCTTTACAGGCTTCGACGCCGCTTCGTTCTACCATCGACAC
CACCACGCTGGCACCCAGTTGATCGGCGCGAGATTTAATCGCCGCGACAATTTGCGACGGCGCGTGCAGG
GCCAGACTGGAGGTGGCAACGCCAATCAGCAACGACTGTTTGCCCGCCAGTTGTTGTGCCACGCGGTTGG
GAATGTAATTCAGCTCCGCCATCGCCGCTTCCACTTTTTCCCGCGTTTTCGCAGAAACGTGGCTGGCCTG
GTTCACCACGCGGGAAACGGTCTGATAAGAGACACCGGCATACTCTGCGACATCGTATAACGTTACTGGT
TTCACATTCACCACCCTGAATTGACTCTCTTCCGGGCGCTATCATGCCATACCGCGAAAGGTTTTGCGCC
ATTCGATGGTGTCCGGGATCTCGACGCTCTCCCTTATGCGACTCCTGCATTAGGAAGCAGCCCAGTAGTA
GGTTGAGGCCGTTGAGCACCGCCGCCGCAAGGAATGGTGCATGCAAGGAGATGGCGCCCAACAGTCCCCC
GGCCACGGGGCCTGCCACCATACCCACGCCGAAACAAGCGCTCATGAGCCCGAAGTGGCGAGCCCGATCT
TCCCCATCGGTGATGTCGGCGATATAGGCGCCAGCAACCGCACCTGTGGCGCCGGTGATGCCGGCCACGA
TGCGTCCGGCGTAGAGGATCGAGATCGATCTCGATCCCGCGAAA
